>Addgene plasmid #233506 | [#GS15-LV] DsRed GFP TEVp Blast Switch - Recipient | addgene full sequence | sequence record 466558 | Addgene NGS Result
GCATAGTATAATACGACAAGGTGAGGAACTAAACCATGGCCAAGCCTTTGTCTCAAGAAGAATCCACCCT
CATTGAAAGAGCAACGGCTACAATCAACAGCATCCCCATCTCTGAAGACTACAGCGTCGCCAGCGCAGCT
CTCTCTAGCGACGGCCGCATCTTCACTGGTGTCAATGTATATCATTTTACTGGGGGACCTTGTGCAGAAC
TCGTGGTGCTGGGCACTGCTGCTGCTGCGGCAGCTGGCAACCTGACTTGTATCGTCGCGATCGGAAATGA
GAACAGGGGCATCTTGAGCCCCTGCGGACGGTGCCGACAGGTGCTTCTCGATCTGCATCCTGGGATCAAA
GCCATAGTGAAGGACAGTGATGGACAGCCGACGGCAGTTGGGATTCGTGAATTGCTGCCCTCTGGTTATG
TGTGGGAGGGCGGATCCGGAGTGAAACAGACTTTGAATTTTGACCTTCTCAAGTTGGCGGGAGACGTGGA
GTCCAACCCAGGGCCCATGGGAGAAAGCTTGTTTAAGGGGCCGCGTGATTACAACCCGATATCGAGCACC
ATTTGTCATTTGACGAATGAATCTGATGGGCACACAACATCGTTGTATGGTATTGGATTTGGTCCCTTCA
TCATTACAAACAAGCACTTGTTTAGAAGAAATAATGGAACACTGTTGGTCCAATCACTACATGGTGTATT
CAAGGTCAAGAACACCACGACTTTGCAACAACACCTCATTGATGGGAGGGACATGATAATTATTCGCATG
CCTAAGGATTTCCCACCATTTCCTCAAAAGCTGAAATTTAGAGAGCCACAAAGGGAAGAGCGCATATGTC
TTGTGACAACCAACTTCCAAACTAAGAGCATGTCTAGCATGGTGTCAGACACTAGTTGCACATTCCCTTC
ATCTGATGGCATATTCTGGAAGCATTGGATTCAAACCAAGGATGGGCAGTGTGGCAGTCCATTAGTATCA
ACTAGAGATGGGTTCATTGTTGGTATACACTCAGCATCGAATTTCACCAACACAAACAATTATTTCACAA
GCGTGCCGAAAAACTTCATGGAATTGTTGACAAATCAGGAGGCGCAGCAGTGGGTTAGTGGTTGGCGATT
AAATGCTGACTCAGTATTGTGGGGGGGCCATAAAGTTTTCATGGTGAAACCTGAAGAGCCTTTTCAGCCA
GTTAAGGAAGCGACTCAACTCATGAATCGTCGTCGCCGTCGCTGAATTTAAATGGTACCTTTAAGACCAA
TGACTTACAAGGCAGCTGTAGATCTTAGCCACTTTTTAAAAGAAAAGGGGGGACTGGAAGGGCTAGCTCA
CTCCCAACGAAGACAAGATCTGCTTTTTGCTTGTACTGGGTCTCTCTGGTTAGACCAGATCTGAGCCTGG
GAGCTCTCTGGCTAACTAGGGAACCCACTGCTTAAGCCTCAATAAAGCTTGCCTTGAGTGCTTCAAGTAG
TGTGTGCCCGTCTGTTGTGTGACTCTGGTAACTAGAGATCCCTCAGACCCTTTTAGTCAGTGTGGAAAAT
CTCTAGCAGTAGTAGTTCATGTCATCTTATTATTCAGTATTTATAACTTGCAAAGAAATGAATATCAGAG
AGTGAGAGGAACTTGTTTATTGCAGCTTATAATGGTTACAAATAAAGCAATAGCATCACAAATTTCACAA
ATAAAGCATTTTTTTCACTGCATTCTAGTTGTGGTTTGTCCAAACTCATCAATGTATCTTATCATGTCTG
GCTCTAGCTATCCCGCCCCTAACTCCGCCCATCCCGCCCCTAACTCCGCCCAGTTCCGCCCATTCTCCGC
CCCATGGCTGACTAATTTTTTTTATTTATGCAGAGGCCGAGGCCGCCAAAATCCCTTAACGTGAGTTTTC
GTTCCACTGAGCGTCAGACCCCGTAGAAAAGATCAAAGGATCTTCTTGAGATCCTTTTTTTCTGCGCGTA
ATCTGCTGCTTGCAAACAAAAAAACCACCGCTACCAGCGGTGGTTTGTTTGCCGGATCAAGAGCTACCAA
CTCTTTTTCCGAAGGTAACTGGCTTCAGCAGAGCGCAGATACCAAATACTGTTCTTCTAGTGTAGCCGTA
GTTAGGCCACCACTTCAAGAACTCTGTAGCACCGCCTACATACCTCGCTCTGCTAATCCTGTTACCAGTG
GCTGCTGCCAGTGGCGATAAGTCGTGTCTTACCGGGTTGGACTCAAGACGATAGTTACCGGATAAGGCGC
AGCGGTCGGGCTGAACGGGGGGTTCGTGCACACAGCCCAGCTTGGAGCGAACGACCTACACCGAACTGAG
ATACCTACAGCGTGAGCTATGAGAAAGCGCCACGCTTCCCGAAGGGAGAAAGGCGGACAGGTATCCGGTA
AGCGGCAGGGTCGGAACAGGAGAGCGCACGAGGGAGCTTCCAGGGGGAAACGCCTGGTATCTTTATAGTC
CTGTCGGGTTTCGCCACCTCTGACTTGAGCGTCGATTTTTGTGATGCTCGTCAGGGGGGCGGAGCCTATG
GAAAAACGCCAGCAACGCGGCCTTTTTACGGTTCCTGGCCTTTTGCTGGCCTTTTGCTCACATGTTCTTT
CCTGCGTTATCCCCTGATTCTGTGGATAACCGTATTACCGCCTTTGAGTGAGCTGATACCGCTCGCCGCA
GCCGAACGACCGAGCGCAGCGAGTCAGTGAGCGAGGAAGCGGAAGAGCGCCCAATACGCAAACCGCCTCT
CCCCGCGCGTTGGCCGATTCATTAATGCAGCTGGCACGACAGGTTTCCCGACTGGAAAGCGGGCAGTGAG
CGCAACGCAATTAATGTGAGTTAGCTCACTCATTAGGCACCCCAGGCTTTACACTTTATGCTTCCGGCTC
GTATGTTGTGTGGAATTGTGAGCGGATAACAATTTCACACAGGAAACAGCTATGACCATGATTACGCCAA
GCGCGCAATTAACCCTCACTAAAGGGAACAAAAGCTGGAGCTGCAAGCTTAATGTAGTCTTATGCAATAC
TCTTGTAGTCTTGCAACATGGTAACGATGAGTTAGCAACATGCCTTACAAGGAGAGAAAAAGCACCGTGC
ATGCCGATTGGTGGAAGTAAGGTGGTACGATCGTGCCTTATTAGGAAGGCAACAGACGGGTCTGACATGG
ATTGGACGAACCACTGAATTGCCGCATTGCAGAGATATTGTATTTAAGTGCCTAGCTCGATACATAAACG
GGTCTCTCTGGTTAGACCAGATCTGAGCCTGGGAGCTCTCTGGCTAACTAGGGAACCCACTGCTTAAGCC
TCAATAAAGCTTGCCTTGAGTGCTTCAAGTAGTGTGTGCCCGTCTGTTGTGTGACTCTGGTAACTAGAGA
TCCCTCAGACCCTTTTAGTCAGTGTGGAAAATCTCTAGCAGTGGCGCCCGAACAGGGACTTGAAAGCGAA
AGGGAAACCAGAGGAGCTCTCTCGACGCAGGACTCGGCTTGCTGAAGCGCGCACGGCAAGAGGCGAGGGG
CGGCGACTGGTGAGTACGCCAAAAATTTTGACTAGCGGAGGCTAGAAGGAGAGAGATGGGTGCGAGAGCG
TCAGTATTAAGCGGGGGAGAATTAGATCGCGATGGGAAAAAATTCGGTTAAGGCCAGGGGGAAAGAAAAA
ATATAAATTAAAACATATAGTATGGGCAAGCAGGGAGCTAGAACGATTCGCAGTTAATCCTGGCCTGTTA
GAAACATCAGAAGGCTGTAGACAAATACTGGGACAGCTACAACCATCCCTTCAGACAGGATCAGAAGAAC
TTAGATCATTATATAATACAGTAGCAACCCTCTATTGTGTGCATCAAAGGATAGAGATAAAAGACACCAA
GGAAGCTTTAGACAAGATAGAGGAAGAGCAAAACAAAAGTAAGACCACCGCACAGCAAGCGGCCGCTGAT
CTTCAGACCTGGAGGAGGAGATATGAGGGACAATTGGAGAAGTGAATTATATAAATATAAAGTAGTAAAA
ATTGAACCATTAGGAGTAGCACCCACCAAGGCAAAGAGAAGAGTGGTGCAGAGAGAAAAAAGAGCAGTGG
GAATAGGAGCTTTGTTCCTTGGGTTCTTGGGAGCAGCAGGAAGCACTATGGGCGCAGCGTCAATGACGCT
GACGGTACAGGCCAGACAATTATTGTCTGGTATAGTGCAGCAGCAGAACAATTTGCTGAGGGCTATTGAG
GCGCAACAGCATCTGTTGCAACTCACAGTCTGGGGCATCAAGCAGCTCCAGGCAAGAATCCTGGCTGTGG
AAAGATACCTAAAGGATCAACAGCTCCTGGGGATTTGGGGTTGCTCTGGAAAACTCATTTGCACCACTGC
TGTGCCTTGGAATGCTAGTTGGAGTAATAAATCTCTGGAACAGATTTGGAATCACACGACCTGGATGGAG
TGGGACAGAGAAATTAACAATTACACAAGCTTAATACACTCCTTAATTGAAGAATCGCAAAACCAGCAAG
AAAAGAATGAACAAGAATTATTGGAATTAGATAAATGGGCAAGTTTGTGGAATTGGTTTAACATAACAAA
TTGGCTGTGGTATATAAAATTATTCATAATGATAGTAGGAGGCTTGGTAGGTTTAAGAATAGTTTTTGCT
GTACTTTCTATAGTGAATAGAGTTAGGCAGGGATATTCACCATTATCGTTTCAGACCCACCTCCCAACCC
CGAGGGGACCCGACAGGCCCGAAGGAATAGAAGAAGAAGGTGGAGAGAGAGACAGAGACAGATCCATTCG
ATTAGTGAACGGATCTCGACGGTATCGGTTAACTTTTAAAAGAAAAGGGGGGATTGGGGGGTACAGTGCA
GGGGAAAGAATAGTAGACATAATAGCAACAGACATACAAACTAAAGAATTACAAAAACAAATTACAAAAT
TCAAAATTTTATCGATAAGCTTGGGAGTTCCGCGTTACATAACTTACGGTAAATGGCCCGCCTGGCTGAC
CGCCCAACGACCCCCGCCCATTGACGTCAATAATGACGTATGTTCCCATAGTAACGCCAATAGGGACTTT
CCATTGACGTCAATGGGTGGAGTATTTACGGTAAACTGCCCACTTGGCAGTACATCAAGTGTATCATATG
CCAAGTACGCCCCCTATTGACGTCAATGACGGTAAATGGCCCGCCTGGCATTATGCCCAGTACATGACCT
TATGGGACTTTCCTACTTGGCAGTACATCTACGTATTAGTCATCGCTATTACCATGGTGATGCGGTTTTG
GCAGTACATCAATGGGCGTGGATAGCGGTTTGACTCACGGGGATTTCCAAGTCTCCACCCCATTGACGTC
AATGGGAGTTTGTTTTGGCACCAAAATCAACGGGACTTTCCAAAATGTCGTAACAACTCCGCCCCATTGA
CGCAAATGGGCGGTAGGCGTGTACGGTGGGAGGTCTATATAAGCAGAGCTCTCCCTATCAGTGATAGAGA
TCTCCCTATCAGTGATAGAGATCGTCGACTAGTCCAGTGTGGTGGAATTCTGCAGATATCAACAAGTTTG
TACAAAAAAGCAGGCTTTAAAGGAACCAATTCAGTCGACTGGATCCGGTACCATAACTTCGTATAGCATA
CATTATACGAAGTTATAATTCTGCAGATATCCAGCACAGTGGCGGCCACCATGGATAGCACTGAGAACGT
CATCAAGCCCTTCATGCGCTTCAAGGTGCACATGGAGGGCTCCGTGAACGGCCACGAGTTCGAGATCGAG
GGCGAGGGCGAGGGCAAGCCCTACGAGGGCACCCAGACCGCCAAGCTGCAGGTGACCAAGGGCGGCCCCC
TGCCCTTCGCCTGGGACATCCTGTCCCCCCAGTTCCAGTACGGCTCCAAGGTGTACGTGAAGCACCCCGC
CGACATCCCCGACTACAAGAAGCTGTCCTTCCCCGAGGGCTTCAAGTGGGAGCGCGTGATGAACTTCGAG
GACGGCGGCGTGGTGACCGTGACCCAGGACTCCTCCCTGCAGGACGGCACCTTCATCTACCACGTGAAGT
TCATCGGCGTGAACTTCCCCTCCGACGGCCCCGTAATGCAGAAGAAGACTCTGGGCTGGGAGCCCTCCAC
CGAGCGCCTGTACCCCCGCGACGGCGTGCTGAAGGGCGAGATCCACAAGGCGCTGAAGCTGAAGGGCGGC
GGCCACTACCTGGTGGAGTTCAAGTCAATCTACATGGCCAAGAAGCCCGTGAAGCTGCCCGGCTACTACT
ACGTGGACTCCAAGCTGGACATCACCTCCCACAACGAGGACTACACCGTGGTGGAGCAGTACGAGCGCGC
CGAGGCCCGCCACCACCTGTTCCAGTAGAGCTAGCTGAATAAGGCCGCTCGAATAACTTCGTATAGCATA
CATTATACGAAGTTATTCGAGTCTAGAGGGCCCGTTAGATCTCTCGAGGTTAACGAATTCGACTACGCCA
CCATGGTGAGCAAGGGCGAGGAGCTGTTCACCGGGGTGGTGCCCATCCTGGTCGAGCTGGACGGCGACGT
AAACGGCCACAAGTTCAGCGTGTCCGGCGAGGGCGAGGGCGATGCCACCTACGGCAAGCTGACCCTGAAG
TTCATCTGCACCACCGGCAAGCTGCCCGTGCCCTGGCCCACCCTCGTGACCACCCTGACCTACGGCGTGC
AGTGCTTCAGCCGCTACCCCGACCACATGAAGCAGCACGACTTCTTCAAGTCCGCCATGCCCGAAGGCTA
CGTCCAGGAGCGCACCATCTTCTTCAAGGACGACGGCAACTACAAGACCCGCGCCGAGGTGAAGTTCGAG
GGCGACACCCTGGTGAACCGCATCGAGCTGAAGGGCATCGACTTCAAGGAGGACGGCAACATCCTGGGGC
ACAAGCTGGAGTACAACTACAACAGCCACAACGTCTATATCATGGCCGACAAGCAGAAGAACGGCATCAA
GGTGAACTTCAAGATCCGCCACAACATCGAGGACGGCAGCGTGCAGCTCGCCGACCACTACCAGCAGAAC
ACCCCCATCGGCGACGGCCCCGTGCTGCTGCCCGACAACCACTACCTGAGCACCCAGTCCGCCCTGAGCA
AAGACCCCAACGAGAAGCGCGATCACATGGTCCTGCTGGAGTTCGTGACCGCCGCCGGGATCACTCTCGG
CATGGACGAGCTGTACAAGCGAATTCGCGGCCGCACTCGAGATATCTAGACCCAGCTTTCTTGTACAAAG
TGGTTGATATCCAGCACAGTGGCGGCCGCTCGACAATCAACCTCTGGATTACAAAATTTGTGAAAGATTG
ACTGGTATTCTTAACTATGTTGCTCCTTTTACGCTATGTGGATACGCTGCTTTAATGCCTTTGTATCATG
CTATTGCTTCCCGTATGGCTTTCATTTTCTCCTCCTTGTATAAATCCTGGTTGCTGTCTCTTTATGAGGA
GTTGTGGCCCGTTGTCAGGCAACGTGGCGTGGTGTGCACTGTGTTTGCTGACGCAACCCCCACTGGTTGG
GGCATTGCCACCACCTGTCAGCTCCTTTCCGGGACTTTCGCTTTCCCCCTCCCTATTGCCACGGCGGAAC
TCATCGCCGCCTGCCTTGCCCGCTGCTGGACAGGGGCTCGGCTGTTGGGCACTGACAATTCCGTGGTGTT
GTCGGGGAAGCTGACGTCCTTTCCATGGCTGCTCGCCTGTGTTGCCACCTGGATTCTGCGCGGGACGTCC
TTCTGCTACGTCCCTTCGGCCCTCAATCCAGCGGACCTTCCTTCCCGCGGCCTGCTGCCGGCTCTGCGGC
CTCTTCCGCGTCTTCGCCTTCGCCCTCAGACGAGTCGGATCTCCCTTTGGGCCGCCTCCCCGCCTGGAAT
TCTGCAGATATCCGGTTAGTAATGAGTTTGGAATTAATTCTGTGGAATGTGTGTCAGTTAGGGTGTGGAA
AGTCCCCAGGCTCCCCAGCAGGCAGAAGTATGCAAAGCATGCATCTCAATTAGTCAGCAACCAGGTGTGG
AAAGTCCCCAGGCTCCCCAGCAGGCAGAAGTATGCAAAGCATGCATCTCAATTAGTCAGCAACCATAGTC
CCGCCCCTAACTCCGCCCATCCCGCCCCTAACTCCGCCCAGTTCCGCCCATTCTCCGCCCCATGGCTGAC
TAATTTTTTTTATTTATGCAGAGGCCGAGGCCGCCTCTGCCTCTGAGCTATTCCAGAAGTAGTGAGGAGG
CTTTTTTGGAGGCCTAGGCTTTTGCAAAAAGCTCCCCCTGTTGACAATTAATCATCGGCATAGTATATCG
Features (pLannotate 1.2.2; 33 found; start..end, strand, type, name):
     36..431     +  CDS            BSD: blasticidin S deaminase; Aspergillus terreus BSD; confers resistance to blasticidin
    441..506     +  CDS            F2A: 2A peptide from foot-and-mouth disease virus polyprotein Eukaryotic ribosomes fail to insert a peptide bond between the Gly and Pro residues, yielding separate polypeptides.
    510..1217    +  CDS            TEV protease: tobacco etch virus protease (Kapust et al., 2001)
   1245..1382    +  CDS            nef (fragment): NEF_HV1LA - Experimental evidence at protein level: Swiss-Prot protein existence level 1. Extracellular Nef protein targets CD4(+) T-lymphocytes for apoptosis by interacting with CXCR4 surface receptors. From Human immunodeficiency virus type 1 group M subtype B (isolate Lai) (HIV-1).
   1368..1548    +  LTR            5' LTR (truncated): truncated 5' long terminal repeat (LTR) from HIV-1
   1620..1741    +  polyA_signal   SV40 poly(A) signal: SV40 polyadenylation signal
   1761..1867    +  promoter       SV40 promoter (fragment): SV40 early promoter
   1936..2524    +  rep_origin     ori: high-copy-number ColE1/pMB1/pBR322/pUC origin of replication
   2707..2799    +  CDS            lacI (fragment): lac repressor; lacI; The lac repressor binds to the lac operator to inhibit transcription in E. coli. This inhibition can be relieved by adding lactose or isopropyl-β-D-thiogalactopyranoside (IPTG).
   2812..2833    +  protein_bind   CAP binding site: CAP binding activates transcription in the presence of cAMP. E. coli catabolite activator protein
   2848..2878    +  promoter       lac promoter: promoter for the E. coli lac operon
   2886..2902    +  protein_bind   lac operator: The lac repressor binds to the lac operator to inhibit transcription in E. coli. This inhibition can be relieved by adding lactose or isopropyl-β-D-thiogalactopyranoside (IPTG). lac repressor encoded by lacI
   2947..2965    +  promoter       T3 promoter: promoter for bacteriophage T3 RNA polymerase
   2993..3219    +  promoter       RSV promoter: Rous sarcoma virus enhancer/promoter
   3220..3400    +  LTR            5' LTR (truncated): truncated 5' long terminal repeat (LTR) from HIV-1
   3447..3572    +  misc_feature   HIV-1 Ψ: packaging signal of human immunodeficiency virus type 1
   3556..3919    +  CDS            HIV-1 gag (fragment): gag protein from human immunodeficiency virus 1; gag
   4065..4298    +  misc_feature   RRE: The Rev response element (RRE) of HIV-1 allows for Rev-dependent mRNA export from the nucleus to the cytoplasm.
   4675..4775    +  CDS            Rev (fragment): human immunodeficiency virus 1 (HIV-1) Rev protein; rev; enhances nuclear export of unspliced and incompletely spliced viral mRNAs
   4794..4910    +  misc_feature   cPPT/CTS: central polypurine tract and central termination sequence of HIV-1
   4933..5236    +  enhancer       CMV enhancer: human cytomegalovirus immediate early enhancer
   5237..5440    +  promoter       CMV promoter: human cytomegalovirus (CMV) immediate early promoter
   5442..5461    +  promoter       PLtetO-1 promoter (fragment): modified phage lambda PL promoter with tet operator sites (Lutz and Bujard, 1997)
   5463..5482    +  promoter       PLtetO-1 promoter (fragment): modified phage lambda PL promoter with tet operator sites (Lutz and Bujard, 1997)
   5522..5546    +  protein_bind   attB1: mutant version of attB; recombination site for the Gateway® BP reaction BP Clonase™
   5583..5616    +  protein_bind   loxP: Cre-mediated recombination occurs in the 8-bp core sequence (GCATACAT). Cre recombinase
   5651..6328    +  CDS            DsRed-Express2: noncytotoxic tetrameric variant of DsRed fluorescent protein (Strack et al., 2008) mammalian codon-optimized
   6353..6386    +  protein_bind   loxP: Cre-mediated recombination occurs in the 8-bp core sequence (GCATACAT). Cre recombinase
   6443..7159    +  CDS            EGFP: EGFP is a basic (constitutively fluorescent) green fluorescent protein published in 1996, derived from Aequorea victoria. It is reported to be a rapidly-maturing weak dimer with moderate acid sensitivity.
   7190..7214    -  protein_bind   attB2: mutant version of attB; recombination site for the Gateway® BP reaction BP Clonase™
   7245..7833    +  misc_feature   WPRE: woodchuck hepatitis virus posttranscriptional regulatory element
   7889..8218    +  promoter       SV40 promoter: SV40 enhancer and early promoter
   8230..17      +  promoter       EM7 promoter (across the origin): synthetic bacterial promoter&nbsp
