[The description below was written by a language model from this plasmid's Addgene catalogue record and pLannotate feature annotations shown in this document.]
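Description:
[#GS15-LV] DsRed GFP TEVp Blast Switch - Recipient is an 8,260 bp lentiviral mammalian expression plasmid built on a pLenti CMV/TO DEST-type backbone and derived in part from an earlier CMV-loxP-DsRed-loxP-eGFP colour-switch construct. It is the recipient-cell component of the MitoTRACER genetic reporter system. The transfer-vector architecture is third-generation in style: an RSV promoter fused to a truncated HIV-1 5' LTR drives the genomic RNA, followed by the Ψ packaging signal with a gag fragment, the RRE for Rev-dependent nuclear export, the cPPT/CTS, a WPRE to enhance transcript expression, and a truncated 3' LTR with a downstream SV40 polyadenylation signal. The plasmid replicates in E. coli from a high-copy ColE1/pUC origin. No ampicillin resistance gene is annotated. Instead, an EM7 bacterial promoter sits directly upstream of the blasticidin S deaminase gene, consistent with the catalogue listing blasticidin for bacterial selection as well.

The reporter cassette is driven by the CMV enhancer/promoter carrying tet operator sites (CMV/TO) and lies between attB1 and attB2 Gateway scars. It contains a loxP-flanked DsRed-Express2 followed by EGFP, so cells express red fluorescence until Cre excises the DsRed segment, after which EGFP is expressed, giving a permanent red-to-green switch. Downstream of the WPRE, an SV40 promoter drives BSD linked through an F2A peptide to TEV protease, so blasticidin-selected cells also produce the protease as a separate polypeptide. The record does not explain the role of TEV protease or the source of Cre. These presumably interact with a donor-cell component described elsewhere, allowing recipient cells that have acquired mitochondria to be marked.
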