Addgene plasmid #233506: [#GS15-LV] DsRed GFP TEVp Blast Switch - Recipient
Purpose: Lentiviral construct for the MitoTRACER genetic reporter to be expressed in the recipient cells
Depositing lab: Simon Grelet. Depositing organization: University of South Alabama, Mitchell Cancer Institute. Publication: Nerve-to-cancer transfer of mitochondria during cancer metastasis. Hoover G, Gilbert S, Curley O, Obellianne C, Lin MT, Hixson W, Pierce TW, Andrews JF, Alexeyev MF, Ding Y, Bu P, Behbod F, Medina D, Chang JT, Ayala G, Grelet S. Nature. 2025 Jun 25. doi: 10.1038/s41586-025-09176-8. PubMed 40562940.
Backbone
  Vector backbone: pLenti CMV/TO Zeo DEST (644-1)
  Backbone manufacturer: Modifed from CMV-loxp-DsRed-loxp-eGFP, Daniele Gilkes, Addgene #141148
  Total vector size (bp): 8260
  Vector type: Mammalian Expression, Lentiviral, Synthetic Biology
  Selectable markers: Blasticidin
Growth in bacteria
  Bacterial resistance: Blasticidin, 100 μg/mL
  Growth temperature: 30°C
  Growth strain: NEB Stable
  Copy number: High Copy
Gene/Insert
  Gene/Insert name: DsRed loxp eGFP
  Species: Synthetic
  Cloning method: Gibson Cloning
  Sequencing primers: 5′ Nanopore
Resource information
  A portion of this plasmid was derived from a plasmid made by: Plasmid derived from Addgene #141148 and #99610
Terms and licenses: Academic/Nonprofit Terms; Industry Terms: Not Available to Industry
How to cite: [#GS15-LV] DsRed GFP TEVp Blast Switch - Recipient was a gift from Simon Grelet (Addgene plasmid # 233506 ; http://n2t.net/addgene:233506 ; RRID:Addgene_233506)
